Addgene plasmid #174276: pAPM-miR30-MAVS-ts3
Purpose: MAVS knockdown
Depositing lab: Jeremy Luban. Depositing organization: University of Massachusetts, Worcester. Publication: IFIH1 (MDA5) is required for innate immune detection of intron-containing RNA expressed from the HIV-1 provirus. Guney MH, Nagalekshmi K, McCauley SM, Carbone C, Aydemir O, Luban J. Proc Natl Acad Sci U S A. 2024 Jul 16;121(29):e2404349121. doi: 10.1073/pnas.2404349121. Epub 2024 Jul 10. PubMed 38985764.
Backbone
  Vector backbone: pAPM-miR30
  Vector type: Lentiviral, RNAi
  Selectable markers: Puromycin
Growth in bacteria
  Bacterial resistance: Ampicillin, 100 μg/mL
  Growth temperature: 30°C
  Growth strain: NEB Stable
  Copy number: High Copy
Gene/Insert
  Gene/Insert name: MAVS shRNA
  gRNA/shRNA sequence: TAACTTGGCTCCTTCTCTCTGC
  Species: H. sapiens (human)
  Entrez Gene: MAVS (a.k.a. CARDIF, IPS-1, IPS1, VISA)
  Promoter: SFFV
  Cloning method: Restriction Enzyme; 5′ cloning site unknown (unknown if destroyed)
Terms and licenses: Academic/Nonprofit Terms; Industry Terms: Not Available to Industry
Depositor comments: Please visit https://doi.org/10.1101/2023.11.17.567619 for bioRxiv preprint.
How to cite: pAPM-miR30-MAVS-ts3 was a gift from Jeremy Luban (Addgene plasmid # 174276 ; http://n2t.net/addgene:174276 ; RRID:Addgene_174276)
