[The description below was written by a language model from this plasmid's Addgene catalogue record and pLannotate feature annotations shown in this document.]
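Description:
pAPM-miR30-MAVS-ts3 is an HIV-1-based lentiviral RNAi vector built on the pAPM-miR30 backbone and designed to knock down human MAVS (also known as CARDIF, IPS-1 or VISA), the mitochondrial adaptor that acts downstream of RIG-I-like receptors in innate immune signalling. In bacteria the roughly 6.3 kb plasmid is maintained through a high-copy ColE1/pUC-type origin and an ampicillin resistance gene (β-lactamase) with its own promoter. A fragment of the pBR322 bom region is also annotated.

The transfer-vector portion begins with a CMV enhancer/promoter placed upstream of a truncated HIV-1 5' LTR, an arrangement that drives genomic RNA transcription in packaging cells. An SV40 enhancer/early promoter is annotated just upstream of it. This is followed by the Ψ packaging signal with an adjoining gag fragment, the Rev response element for Rev-dependent nuclear export, and the cPPT/CTS, which aids nuclear import of the reverse-transcribed genome. A second truncated LTR closes the viral cassette at the 3' end. No WPRE is annotated.

Internally, the SFFV LTR promoter drives a single Pol II transcript encoding puromycin N-acetyltransferase (pac), followed by the MAVS-targeting hairpin embedded between 5' and 3' flanking sequences of human miR-30a. Because the shRNA sits in a microRNA scaffold downstream of the marker, it is processed by the endogenous miRNA pathway, and puromycin selection is coupled to expression of the knockdown cassette. The "ts3" suffix presumably denotes one of several target sites, though the record does not say so. The associated publication concerns innate immune detection of intron-containing RNA from the HIV-1 provirus, consistent with stable MAVS depletion in transduced human cells.
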