Features (pLannotate 1.2.2; 19 found; start..end, strand, type, name):
    206..535     +  promoter       SV40 promoter: SV40 enhancer and early promoter
    547..926     +  enhancer       CMV enhancer: human cytomegalovirus immediate early enhancer
    927..1126    +  promoter       CMV promoter: human cytomegalovirus (CMV) immediate early promoter
   1144..1324    +  LTR            5' LTR (truncated): truncated 5' long terminal repeat (LTR) from HIV-1
   1371..1496    +  misc_feature   HIV-1 Ψ: packaging signal of human immunodeficiency virus type 1
   1480..1818    +  CDS            HIV-1 gag (fragment): gag protein from human immunodeficiency virus 1; gag
   1993..2226    +  misc_feature   RRE: The Rev response element (RRE) of HIV-1 allows for Rev-dependent mRNA export from the nucleus to the cytoplasm.
   2603..2703    +  CDS            Rev (fragment): human immunodeficiency virus 1 (HIV-1) Rev protein; rev; enhances nuclear export of unspliced and incompletely spliced viral mRNAs
   2753..2870    +  misc_feature   cPPT/CTS: central polypurine tract and central termination sequence of HIV-1
   3007..3414    +  promoter       SFFV promoter: spleen focus-forming virus long terminal repeat (LTR) promoter
   3435..4031    +  CDS            pac: PUAC_STRAD - Protein predicted: Swiss-Prot protein existence level 4. Detoxification of puromycin. From Streptomyces alboniger.
   4056..4101    +  ncRNA          5' miR-30a (fragment): sequence upstream of the 71-nt precursor of the human miR-30a microRNA (Zeng et al., 2002) miRNA
   4171..4196    +  ncRNA          3' miR-30a (fragment): sequence downstream of the 71-nt precursor of the human miR-30a microRNA (Zeng et al., 2002) miRNA
   4226..4245    +  misc_feature   cPPT/CTS (fragment): central polypurine tract and central termination sequence of HIV-1
   4277..4457    +  LTR            5' LTR (truncated): truncated 5' long terminal repeat (LTR) from HIV-1
   4528..5116    -  rep_origin     ori: high-copy-number ColE1/pMB1/pBR322/pUC origin of replication
   5287..6147    -  CDS            AmpR: β-lactamase; bla; confers resistance to ampicillin, carbenicillin, and related antibiotics
   6148..6252    -  promoter       AmpR promoter: bla
   6311..44      -  misc_feature   bom (fragment) (across the origin): basis of mobility region from pBR322
>Addgene plasmid #174276 | pAPM-miR30-MAVS-ts3 | addgene full sequence | sequence record 343177 | Addgene NGS Result
CTCTCAGTACAATCTGCTCTGATGCCGCATAGTTAAGCCAGTATCTGCTCCCTGCTTGTGTGTTGGAGGT
CGCTGAGTAGTGCGCGAGCAAAATTTAAGCTACAACAAGGCAAGGCTTGACCGACAATTGCATGAAGAAT
CTGCTTAGGGTTAGGCGTTTTGCGCTGCTTCGCGATGTACGGGCCAGATATACGCGCTGTGGAATGTGTG
TCAGTTAGGGTGTGGAAAGTCCCCAGGCTCCCCAGCAGGCAGAAGTATGCAAAGCATGCATCTCAATTAG
TCAGCAACCAGGTGTGGAAAGTCCCCAGGCTCCCCAGCAGGCAGAAGTATGCAAAGCATGCATCTCAATT
AGTCAGCAACCATAGTCCCGCCCCTAACTCCGCCCATCCCGCCCCTAACTCCGCCCAGTTCCGCCCATTC
TCCGCCCCATGGCTGACTAATTTTTTTTATTTATGCAGAGGCCGAGGCCGCCTCTGCCTCTGAGCTATTC
CAGAAGTAGTGAGGAGGCTTTTTTGGAGGCCTAGGCTTTTGCAAAAAGCTCGCGTTGACATTGATTATTG
ACTAGTTATTAATAGTAATCAATTACGGGGTCATTAGTTCATAGCCCATATATGGAGTTCCGCGTTACAT
AACTTACGGTAAATGGCCCGCCTGGCTGACCGCCCAACGACCCCCGCCCATTGACGTCAATAATGACGTA
TGTTCCCATAGTAACGCCAATAGGGACTTTCCATTGACGTCAATGGGTGGAGTATTTACGGTAAACTGCC
CACTTGGCAGTACATCAAGTGTATCATATGCCAAGTACGCCCCCTATTGACGTCAATGACGGTAAATGGC
CCGCCTGGCATTATGCCCAGTACATGACCTTATGGGACTTTCCTACTTGGCAGTACATCTACGTATTAGT
CATCGCTATTACCATGGTGATGCGGTTTTGGCAGTACATCAATGGGCGTGGATAGCGGTTTGACTCACGG
GGATTTCCAAGTCTCCACCCCATTGACGTCAATGGGAGTTTGTTTTGGCACCAAAATCAACGGGACTTTC
CAAAATGTCGTAACAACTCCGCCCCATTGACGCAAATGGGCGGTAGGCGTGTACGGTGGGAGGTCTATAT
AAGCAGCGCGTTTTGCCTGTACTGGGTCTCTCTGGTTAGACCAGATCTGAGCCTGGGAGCTCTCTGGCTA
ACTAGGGAACCCACTGCTTAAGCCTCAATAAAGCTTGCCTTGAGTGCTTCAAGTAGTGTGTGCCCGTCTG
TTGTGTGACTCTGGTAACTAGAGATCCCTCAGACCCTTTTAGTCAGTGTGGAAAATCTCTAGCAGTGGCG
CCCGAACAGGGACTTGAAAGCGAAAGGGAAACCAGAGGAGCTCTCTCGACGCAGGACTCGGCTTGCTGAA
GCGCGCACGGCAAGAGGCGAGGGGCGGCGACTGGTGAGTACGCCAAAAATTTTGACTAGCGGAGGCTAGA
AGGAGAGAGATGGGTGCGAGAGCGTCAGTATTAAGCGGGGGAGAATTAGATCGCGATGGGAAAAAATTCG
GTTAAGGCCAGGGGGAAAGAAAAAATATAAATTAAAACATATAGTATGGGCAAGCAGGGAGCTAGAACGA
TTCGCAGTTAATCCTGGCCTGTTAGAAACATCAGAAGGCTGTAGACAAATACTGGGACAGCTACAACCAT
CCCTTCAGACAGGATCAGAAGAACTTAGATCATTATATAATACAGTAGCAACCCTCTATTGTGTGCATCA
AAGGATAGAGATAAAAGACACCAAGGAAGCTTTAGACAAGATAGAGGAAGAGCAAAACAAAAGTAAGACC
ACCGCACAGCAAGCGGCCGGCCGCTGATCTTCAGACCTGGAGGAGGAGATATGAGGGACAATTGGAGAAG
TGAATTATATAAATATAAAGTAGTAAAAATTGAACCATTAGGAGTAGCACCCACCAAGGCAAAGAGAAGA
GTGGTGCAGAGAGAAAAAAGAGCAGTGGGAATAGGAGCTTTGTTCCTTGGGTTCTTGGGAGCAGCAGGAA
GCACTATGGGCGCAGCGTCAATGACGCTGACGGTACAGGCCAGACAATTATTGTCTGGTATAGTGCAGCA
GCAGAACAATTTGCTGAGGGCTATTGAGGCGCAACAGCATCTGTTGCAACTCACAGTCTGGGGCATCAAG
CAGCTCCAGGCAAGAATCCTGGCTGTGGAAAGATACCTAAAGGATCAACAGCTCCTGGGGATTTGGGGTT
GCTCTGGAAAACTCATTTGCACCACTGCTGTGCCTTGGAATGCTAGTTGGAGTAATAAATCTCTGGAACA
GATTTGGAATCACACGACCTGGATGGAGTGGGACAGAGAAATTAACAATTACACAAGCTTAATACACTCC
TTAATTGAAGAATCGCAAAACCAGCAAGAAAAGAATGAACAAGAATTATTGGAATTAGATAAATGGGCAA
GTTTGTGGAATTGGTTTAACATAACAAATTGGCTGTGGTATATAAAATTATTCATAATGATAGTAGGAGG
CTTGGTAGGTTTAAGAATAGTTTTTGCTGTACTTTCTATAGTGAATAGAGTTAGGCAGGGATATTCACCA
TTATCGTTTCAGACCCACCTCCCAACCCCGAGGGGACCCGACAGGCCCGAAGGAATAGAAGAAGAAGGTG
GAGAGAGAGACAGAGACAGATCCATTCGATTAGTGAACGGATCGGCACTGCGTGCGCCAATTCTGCAGAC
AAATGGCAGTATTCATCCACAATTTTAAAAGAAAAGGGGGGATTGGGGGGTACAGTGCAGGGGAAAGAAT
AGTAGACATAATAGCAACAGACATACAAACTAAAGAATTACAAAAACAAATTACAAAAATTCAAAATTTT
CGGGTTTATTACAGGGACAGCAGAGATCCAGTTTGGTTAATTAACTGCAGCCCCGATAAAATAAAAGATT
TTATTTAGTCTCCAGAAAAAGGGGGGAATGAAAGACCCCACCTGTAGGTTTGGCAAGCTAGCTGCAGTAA
CGCCATTTTGCAAGGCATGGAAAAATACCAAACCAAGAATAGAGAAGTTCAGATCAAGGGCGGGTACATG
AAAATAGCTAACGTTGGGCCAAACAGGATATCTGCGGTGAGCAGTTTCGGCCCCGGCCCGGGGCCAAGAA
CAGATGGTCACCGCAGTTTCGGCCCCGGCCCGAGGCCAAGAACAGATGGTCCCCAGATATGGCCCAACCC
TCAGCAGTTTCTTAAGACCCATCAGATGTTTCCAGGCTCCCCCAAGGACCTGAAATGACCCTGCGCCTTA
TTTGAATTAACCAATCAGCCTGCTTCTCGCTTCTGTTCGCGCGCTTCTGCTTCCCGAGCTCTATAAAAGA
GCTCACAACCCCTCACTCGGCGCGCCAGTCCTCCGACAGACTGAGTCGCCCGGGGGTCTAGAACGCGTGC
CGCCATGACCGAATACAAACCTACCGTGAGGCTGGCTACAAGAGATGATGTCCCAAGGGCTGTGAGAACA
CTGGCCGCCGCTTTTGCCGATTACCCTGCCACACGCCACACTGTGGACCCAGATCGGCATATCGAGAGAG
TGACTGAGCTGCAGGAACTGTTCCTGACCCGAGTGGGCCTGGACATTGGGAAGGTCTGGGTCGCAGACGA
TGGAGCAGCTGTGGCTGTCTGGACCACACCAGAGAGCGTGGAAGCCGGAGCTGTCTTTGCAGAGATCGGC
CCTAGAATGGCAGAACTGAGCGGCTCCAGGCTGGCAGCACAGCAGCAGATGGAGGGACTGCTGGCCCCAC
ACAGGCCTAAGGAACCAGCATGGTTCCTGGCTACCGTGGGGGTCTCTCCTGACCATCAGGGCAAAGGACT
GGGAAGTGCTGTGGTCCTGCCAGGAGTGGAGGCTGCAGAACGAGCTGGAGTCCCTGCATTTCTGGAGACC
TCTGCTCCACGAAACCTGCCCTTCTATGAACGGCTGGGCTTTACTGTGACCGCAGATGTGGAGGTCCCCG
AAGGACCTAGGACCTGGTGCATGACACGCAAACCCGGCGCCTGAGCGATCGCCGCGGCCGCCTTCTTAAC
CCAACAGAAGGCTCGAGAAGGTATATTGCTGTTGACAGTGAGCGACAGAGAGAAGGAGCCAAGTTATAGT
GAAGCCACAGATGTATAACTTGGCTCCTTCTCTCTGCTGCCTACTGCCTCGGACTTCAAGGGGCTAGAAT
TCGGCAGCTGTAGATCTTAGCCACTTTTTAAAAGAAAAGGGGGGACTGGAAGGGCTAACTGCATCCGGAC
TGTACTGGGTCTCTCTGGTTAGACCAGATCTGAGCCTGGGAGCTCTCTGGCTAACTAGGGAACCCACTGC
TTAAGCCTCAATAAAGCTTGCCTTGAGTGCTTCAAGTAGTGTGTGCCCGTCTGTTGTGTGACTCTGGTAA
CTAGAGATCCCTCAGACCCTTTTAGTCAGTGTGGAAAATCTCTAGCAGGGCCCGTTTCATGTGAGCAAAA
GGCCAGCAAAAGGCCAGGAACCGTAAAAAGGCCGCGTTGCTGGCGTTTTTCCATAGGCTCCGCCCCCCTG
ACGAGCATCACAAAAATCGACGCTCAAGTCAGAGGTGGCGAAACCCGACAGGACTATAAAGATACCAGGC
GTTTCCCCCTGGAAGCTCCCTCGTGCGCTCTCCTGTTCCGACCCTGCCGCTTACCGGATACCTGTCCGCC
TTTCTCCCTTCGGGAAGCGTGGCGCTTTCTCATAGCTCACGCTGTAGGTATCTCAGTTCGGTGTAGGTCG
TTCGCTCCAAGCTGGGCTGTGTGCACGAACCCCCCGTTCAGCCCGACCGCTGCGCCTTATCCGGTAACTA
TCGTCTTGAGTCCAACCCGGTAAGACACGACTTATCGCCACTGGCAGCAGCCACTGGTAACAGGATTAGC
AGAGCGAGGTATGTAGGCGGTGCTACAGAGTTCTTGAAGTGGTGGCCTAACTACGGCTACACTAGAAGAA
CAGTATTTGGTATCTGCGCTCTGCTGAAGCCAGTTACCTTCGGAAAAAGAGTTGGTAGCTCTTGATCCGG
CAAACAAACCACCGCTGGTAGCGGTGGTTTTTTTGTTTGCAAGCAGCAGATTACGCGCAGAAAAAAAGGA
TCTCAAGAAGATCCTTTGATCTTTTCTACGGGGTCTGACGCTCAGTGGAACGAAAACTCACGTTAAGGGA
TTTTGGTCATGAGATTATCAAAAAGGATCTTCACCTAGATCCTTTTAAATTAAAAATGAAGTTTTAAATC
AATCTAAAGTATATATGAGTAAACTTGGTCTGACAGTTACCAATGCTTAATCAGTGAGGCACCTATCTCA
GCGATCTGTCTATTTCGTTCATCCATAGTTGCCTGACTCCCCGTCGTGTAGATAACTACGATACGGGAGG
GCTTACCATCTGGCCCCAGTGCTGCAATGATACCGCGAGACCCACGCTCACCGGCTCCAGATTTATCAGC
AATAAACCAGCCAGCCGGAAGGGCCGAGCGCAGAAGTGGTCCTGCAACTTTATCCGCCTCCATCCAGTCT
ATTAATTGTTGCCGGGAAGCTAGAGTAAGTAGTTCGCCAGTTAATAGTTTGCGCAACGTTGTTGCCATTG
CTACAGGCATCGTGGTGTCACGCTCGTCGTTTGGTATGGCTTCATTCAGCTCCGGTTCCCAACGATCAAG
GCGAGTTACATGATCCCCCATGTTGTGCAAAAAAGCGGTTAGCTCCTTCGGTCCTCCGATCGTTGTCAGA
AGTAAGTTGGCCGCAGTGTTATCACTCATGGTTATGGCAGCACTGCATAATTCTCTTACTGTCATGCCAT
CCGTAAGATGCTTTTCTGTGACTGGTGAGTACTCAACCAAGTCATTCTGAGAATAGTGTATGCGGCGACC
GAGTTGCTCTTGCCCGGCGTCAATACGGGATAATACCGCGCCACATAGCAGAACTTTAAAAGTGCTCATC
ATTGGAAAACGTTCTTCGGGGCGAAAACTCTCAAGGATCTTACCGCTGTTGAGATCCAGTTCGATGTAAC
CCACTCGTGCACCCAACTGATCTTCAGCATCTTTTACTTTCACCAGCGTTTCTGGGTGAGCAAAAACAGG
AAGGCAAAATGCCGCAAAAAAGGGAATAAGGGCGACACGGAAATGTTGAATACTCATACTCTTCCTTTTT
CAATATTATTGAAGCATTTATCAGGGTTATTGTCTCATGAGCGGATACATATTTGAATGTATTTAGAAAA
ATAAACAAATAGGGGTTCCGCGCACATTTCCCCGAAAAGTGCCACCTGACGTCGACGGATCGGGAGATCT
CCCGATCCCCTATGGTGCA
